>Addgene plasmid #142427 | TFORF2450 | addgene full sequence | sequence record 317781 | Addgene NGS Result
GGCTCCGGTGCCCGTCAGTGGGCAGAGCGCACATCGCCCACAGTCCCCGAGAAGTTGGGGGGAGGGGTCG
GCAATTGAACCGGTGCCTAGAGAAGGTGGCGCGGGGTAAACTGGGAAAGTGATGTCGTGTACTGGCTCCG
CCTTTTTCCCGAGGGTGGGGGAGAACCGTATATAAGTGCAGTAGTCGCCGTGAACGTTCTTTTTCGCAAC
GGGTTTGCCGCCAGAACACAGGTAAGTGCCGTGTGTGGTTCCCGCGGGCCTGGCCTCTTTACGGGTTATG
GCCCTTGCGTGCCTTGAATTACTTCCACCTGGCTGCAGTACGTGATTCTTGATCCCGAGCTTCGGGTTGG
AAGTGGGTGGGAGAGTTCGAGGCCTTGCGCTTAAGGAGCCCCTTCGCCTCGTGCTTGAGTTGAGGCCTGG
CCTGGGCGCTGGGGCCGCCGCGTGCGAATCTGGTGGCACCTTCGCGCCTGTCTCGCTGCTTTCGATAAGT
CTCTAGCCATTTAAAATTTTTGATGACCTGCTGCGACGCTTTTTTTCTGGCAAGATAGTCTTGTAAATGC
GGGCCAAGATCTGCACACTGGTATTTCGGTTTTTGGGGCCGCGGGCGGCGACGGGGCCCGTGCGTCCCAG
CGCACATGTTCGGCGAGGCGGGGCCTGCGAGCGCGGCCACCGAGAATCGGACGGGGGTAGTCTCAAGCTG
GCCGGCCTGCTCTGGTGCCTGGCCTCGCGCCGCCGTGTATCGCCCCGCCCTGGGCGGCAAGGCTGGCCCG
GTCGGCACCAGTTGCGTGAGCGGAAAGATGGCCGCTTCCCGGCCCTGCTGCAGGGAGCTCAAAATGGAGG
ACGCGGCGCTCGGGAGAGCGGGCGGGTGAGTCACCCACACAAAGGAAAAGGGCCTTTCCGTCCTCAGCCG
TCGCTTCATGTGACTCCACGGAGTACCGGGCGCCGTCCAGGCACCTCGATTAGTTCTCGAGCTTTTGGAG
TACGTCGTCTTTAGGTTGGGGGGAGGGGTTTTATGCGATGGAGTTTCCCCACACTGAGTGGGTGGAGACT
GAAGTTAGGCCAGCTTGGCACTTGATGTAATTCTCCTTGGAATTTGCCCTTTTTGAGTTTGGATCTTGGT
TCATTCTCAAGCCTCAGACAGTGGTTCAAAGTTTTTTTCTTCCATTTCAGGTGTCGTGAGGCTAGCACCG
CCACCATGGTCTCTAGCGACCGGCCCGTGTCACTGGAGGACGAGGTCTCCCATAGTATGAAGGAGATGAT
TGGAGGCTGTTGCGTTTGCTCAGACGAGAGAGGCTGGGCCGAGAACCCGCTGGTTTATTGCGACGGGCAC
GGCTGCAGCGTCGCGGTGCATCAAGCTTGCTATGGCATTGTTCAAGTACCCACTGGACCGTGGTTTTGCA
GGAAATGTGAATCTCAGGAGAGAGCAGCCAGAGTGATGGTATGCAATTCCTGTTGGTTAGCCTCATCTGA
AAACGTCACTCCTGGATACATAGAACATCACTGCGCATGTGCATCTCCCCACCCCCGATGCCTGGTGTCT
AACGTTCCTCCAGTTTCTGGTGCTCTGATGCATTGCTTTTGGGCTTGTCTTACTACAGCAGCTTTCTTCG
GTCCTCAGTCATTTACCACTTGTCATATGTCCTTTCTAGTTTCCAGGGATATTCTTTTTTATATTTATGG
CTTTATGCCATTTATCTCAGTTGTCATTTGGCGTTTCAAGAAGGAGAGGTGGTAGTAATGAACTAGTCCG
TAACTTGAAAGTATTTCGATTTCTTGGCTTTATATATCTTGTGGAAAGGACGAAAAGTGAACCTTTCCGA
ATGGATAACGCGTTAAGTCGACAATCAACCTCTGGATTACAAAATTTGTGAAAGATTGACTGGTATTCTT
AACTATGTTGCTCCTTTTACGCTATGTGGATACGCTGCTTTAATGCCTTTGTATCATGCTATTGCTTCCC
GTATGGCTTTCATTTTCTCCTCCTTGTATAAATCCTGGTTGCTGTCTCTTTATGAGGAGTTGTGGCCCGT
TGTCAGGCAACGTGGCGTGGTGTGCACTGTGTTTGCTGACGCAACCCCCACTGGTTGGGGCATTGCCACC
ACCTGTCAGCTCCTTTCCGGGACTTTCGCTTTCCCCCTCCCTATTGCCACGGCGGAACTCATCGCCGCCT
GCCTTGCCCGCTGCTGGACAGGGGCTCGGCTGTTGGGCACTGACAATTCCGTGGTGTTGTCGGGGAAATC
ATCGTCCTTTCCTTGGCTGCTCGCCTGTGTTGCCACCTGGATTCTGCGCGGGACGTCCTTCTGCTACGTC
CCTTCGGCCCTCAATCCAGCGGACCTTCCTTCCCGCGGCCTGCTGCCGGCTCTGCGGCCTCTTCCGCGTC
TTCGCCTTCGCCCTCAGACGAGTCGGATCTCCCTTTGGGCCGCCTCCCCGCGTCGACTTTAAGACCAATG
ACTTACAAGGCAGCTGTAGATCTTAGCCACTTTTTAAAAGAAAAGGGGGGACTGGAAGGGCTAATTCACT
CCCAACGAAGACAAGATCTGCTTTTTGCTTGTACTGGGTCTCTCTGGTTAGACCAGATCTGAGCCTGGGA
GCTCTCTGGCTAACTAGGGAACCCACTGCTTAAGCCTCAATAAAGCTTGCCTTGAGTGCTTCAAGTAGTG
TGTGCCCGTCTGTTGTGTGACTCTGGTAACTAGAGATCCCTCAGACCCTTTTAGTCAGTGTGGAAAATCT
CTAGCAGTACGTATAGTAGTTCATGTCATCTTATTATTCAGTATTTATAACTTGCAAAGAAATGAATATC
AGAGAGTGAGAGGAACTTGTTTATTGCAGCTTATAATGGTTACAAATAAAGCAATAGCATCACAAATTTC
ACAAATAAAGCATTTTTTTCACTGCATTCTAGTTGTGGTTTGTCCAAACTCATCAATGTATCTTATCATG
TCTGGCTCTAGCTATCCCGCCCCTAACTCCGCCCATCCCGCCCCTAACTCCGCCCAGTTCCGCCCATTCT
CCGCCCCATGGCTGACTAATTTTTTTTATTTATGCAGAGGCCGAGGCCGCCTCGGCCTCTGAGCTATTCC
AGAAGTAGTGAGGAGGCTTTTTTGGAGGCCTAGGGACGTACCCAATTCGCCCTATAGTGAGTCGTATTAC
GCGCGCTCACTGGCCGTCGTTTTACAACGTCGTGACTGGGAAAACCCTGGCGTTACCCAACTTAATCGCC
TTGCAGCACATCCCCCTTTCGCCAGCTGGCGTAATAGCGAAGAGGCCCGCACCGATCGCCCTTCCCAACA
GTTGCGCAGCCTGAATGGCGAATGGG
[124 nt withheld, positions 3317-3440]
C
[91 nt withheld, positions 3442-3532]
A
[49 nt withheld, positions 3534-3582]
CCTTTGACGTTGGAGTCCACGTTCTTT
[37 nt withheld, positions 3610-3646]
ACCCTATCTCGGTCTATTCTTTTGATTTATAAGGGATTTTGCCGATTTCGGCCTATTGGTTAAAAAATGA
GCTGATTTAACAAAAATTTAACGCGAATTTTAACAAAATATTAACGCTTACAATTTAGGTGGCACTTTTC
GGGGAAATGTGCGCGGAACCCCTATTTGTTTATTTTTCTAAATACATTCAAATATGTATCCGCTCATGAG
ACAATAACCCTGATAAATGCTTCAATAATATTGAAAAAGGAAGAGTATGAGTATTCAACATTTCCGTGTC
GCCCTTATTCCCTTTTTTGCGGCATTTTGCCTTCCTGTTTTTGCTCACCCAGAAACGCTGGTGAAAGTAA
AAGATGCTGAAGATCAGTTGGGTGCACGAGTGGGTTACATCGAACTGGATCTCAACAGCGGTAAGATCCT
TGAGAGTTTTCGCCCCGAAGAACGTTTTCCAATGATGAGCACTTTTAAAGTTCTGCTATGTGGCGCGGTA
TTATCCCGTATTGACGCCGGGCAAGAGCAACTCGGTCGCCGCATACACTATTCTCAGAATGACTTGGTTG
AGTACTCACCAGTCACAGAAAAGCATCTTACGGATGGCATGACAGTAAGAGAATTATGCAGTGCTGCCAT
AACCATGAGTGATAACACTGCGGCCAACTTACTTCTGACAACGATCGGAGGACCGAAGGAGCTAACCGCT
TTTTTGCACAACATGGGGGATCATGTAACTCGCCTTGATCGTTGGGAACCGGAGCTGAATGAAGCCATAC
CAAACGACGAGCGTGACACCACGATGCCTGTAGCAATGGCAACAACGTTGCGCAAACTATTAACTGGCGA
ACTACTTACTCTAGCTTCCCGGCAACAATTAATAGACTGGATGGAGGCGGATAAAGTTGCAGGACCACTT
CTGCGCTCGGCCCTTCCGGCTGGCTGGTTTATTGCTGATAAATCTGGAGCCGGTGAGCGTGGGTCTCGCG
GTATCATTGCAGCACTGGGGCCAGATGGTAAGCCCTCCCGTATCGTAGTTATCTACACGACGGGGAGTCA
GGCAACTATGGATGAACGAAATAGACAGATCGCTGAGATAGGTGCCTCACTGATTAAGCATTGGTAACTG
TCAGACCAAGTTTACTCATATATACTTTAGATTGATTTAAAACTTCATTTTTAATTTAAAAGGATCTAGG
TGAAGATCCTTTTTGATAATCTCATGACCAAAATCCCTTAACGTGAGTTTTCGTTCCACTGAGCGTCAGA
CCCCGTAGAAAAGATCAAAGGATCTTCTTGAGATCCTTTTTTTCTGCGCGTAATCTGCTGCTTGCAAACA
AAAAAACCACCGCTACCAGCGGTGGTTTGTTTGCCGGATCAAGAGCTACCAACTCTTTTTCCGAAGGTAA
CTGGCTTCAGCAGAGCGCAGATACCAAATACTGTTCTTCTAGTGTAGCCGTAGTTAGGCCACCACTTCAA
GAACTCTGTAGCACCGCCTACATACCTCGCTCTGCTAATCCTGTTACCAGTGGCTGCTGCCAGTGGCGAT
AAGTCGTGTCTTACCGGGTTGGACTCAAGACGATAGTTACCGGATAAGGCGCAGCGGTCGGGCTGAACGG
GGGGTTCGTGCACACAGCCCAGCTTGGAGCGAACGACCTACACCGAACTGAGATACCTACAGCGTGAGCT
ATGAGAAAGCGCCACGCTTCCCGAAGGGAGAAAGGCGGACAGGTATCCGGTAAGCGGCAGGGTCGGAACA
GGAGAGCGCACGAGGGAGCTTCCAGGGGGAAACGCCTGGTATCTTTATAGTCCTGTCGGGTTTCGCCACC
TCTGACTTGAGCGTCGATTTTTGTGATGCTCGTCAGGGGGGCGGAGCCTATGGAAAAACGCCAGCAACGC
GGCCTTTTTACGGTTCCTGGCCTTTTGCTGGCCTTTTGCTCACATGTTCTTTCCTGCGTTATCCCCTGAT
TCTGTGGATAACCGTATTACCGCCTTTGAGTGAGCTGATACCGCTCGCCGCAGCCGAACGACCGAGCGCA
GCGAGTCAGTGAGCGAGGAAGCGGAAGAGCGCCCAATACGCAAACCGCCTCTCCCCGCGCGTTGGCCGAT
TCATTAATGCAGCTGGCACGACAGGTTTCCCGACTGGAAAGCGGGCAGTGAGCGCAACGCAATTAATGTG
AGTTAGCTCACTCATTAGGCACCCCAGGCTTTACACTTTATGCTTCCGGCTCGTATGTTGTGTGGAATTG
TGAGCGGATAACAATTTCACACAGGAAACAGCTATGACCATGATTACGCCAAGCGCGCAATTAACCCTCA
CTAAAGGGAACAAAAGCTGGAGCTGCAAGCTTAATGTAGTCTTATGCAATACTCTTGTAGTCTTGCAACA
TGGTAACGATGAGTTAGCAACATGCCTTACAAGGAGAGAAAAAGCACCGTGCATGCCGATTGGTGGAAGT
AAGGTGGTACGATCGTGCCTTATTAGGAAGGCAACAGACGGGTCTGACATGGATTGGACGAACCACTGAA
TTGCCGCATTGCAGAGATATTGTATTTAAGTGCCTAGCTCGATACATAAACGGGTCTCTCTGGTTAGACC
AGATCTGAGCCTGGGAGCTCTCTGGCTAACTAGGGAACCCACTGCTTAAGCCTCAATAAAGCTTGCCTTG
AGTGCTTCAAGTAGTGTGTGCCCGTCTGTTGTGTGACTCTGGTAACTAGAGATCCCTCAGACCCTTTTAG
TCAGTGTGGAAAATCTCTAGCAGTGGCGCCCGAACAGGGACTTGAAAGCGAAAGGGAAACCAGAGGAGCT
CTCTCGACGCAGGACTCGGCTTGCTGAAGCGCGCACGGCAAGAGGCGAGGGGCGGCGACTGGTGAGTACG
CCAAAAATTTTGACTAGCGGAGGCTAGAAGGAGAGAGATGGGTGCGAGAGCGTCAGTATTAAGCGGGGGA
GAATTAGATCGCGATGGGAAAAAATTCGGTTAAGGCCAGGGGGAAAGAAAAAATATAAATTAAAACATAT
AGTATGGGCAAGCAGGGAGCTAGAACGATTCGCAGTTAATCCTGGCCTGTTAGAAACATCAGAAGGCTGT
AGACAAATACTGGGACAGCTACAACCATCCCTTCAGACAGGATCAGAAGAACTTAGATCATTATATAATA
CAGTAGCAACCCTCTATTGTGTGCATCAAAGGATAGAGATAAAAGACACCAAGGAAGCTTTAGACAAGAT
AGAGGAAGAGCAAAACAAAAGTAAGACCACCGCACAGCAAGCGGCCGCTGATCTTCAGACCTGGAGGAGG
AGATATGAGGGACAATTGGAGAAGTGAATTATATAAATATAAAGTAGTAAAAATTGAACCATTAGGAGTA
GCACCCACCAAGGCAAAGAGAAGAGTGGTGCAGAGAGAAAAAAGAGCAGTGGGAATAGGAGCTTTGTTCC
TTGGGTTCTTGGGAGCAGCAGGAAGCACTATGGGCGCAGCGTCAATGACGCTGACGGTACAGGCCAGACA
ATTATTGTCTGGTATAGTGCAGCAGCAGAACAATTTGCTGAGGGCTATTGAGGCGCAACAGCATCTGTTG
CAACTCACAGTCTGGGGCATCAAGCAGCTCCAGGCAAGAATCCTGGCTGTGGAAAGATACCTAAAGGATC
AACAGCTCCTGGGGATTTGGGGTTGCTCTGGAAAACTCATTTGCACCACTGCTGTGCCTTGGAATGCTAG
TTGGAGTAATAAATCTCTGGAACAGATTTGGAATCACACGACCTGGATGGAGTGGGACAGAGAAATTAAC
AATTACACAAGCTTAATACACTCCTTAATTGAAGAATCGCAAAACCAGCAAGAAAAGAATGAACAAGAAT
TATTGGAATTAGATAAATGGGCAAGTTTGTGGAATTGGTTTAACATAACAAATTGGCTGTGGTATATAAA
ATTATTCATAATGATAGTAGGAGGCTTGGTAGGTTTAAGAATAGTTTTTGCTGTACTTTCTATAGTGAAT
AGAGTTAGGCAGGGATATTCACCATTATCGTTTCAGACCCACCTCCCAACCCCGAGGGGACCCATGCATT
GCATCTCAATTAGTCAGCAACCAGGTGTGGAAAGTCCCCAGGCTCCCCAGCAGGCAGAAGTATGCAAAGC
ATGCGTCTCAATTAGTCAGCAACCATAGTCCCGCCCCTAACTCCGCCCATCCCGCCCCTAACTCCGCCCA
GTTCCGCCCATTCTCCGCCCCATGGCTGACTAATTTTTTTTATTTATGCAGAGGCCGAGGCCGCCTCGGC
CTCTGAGCTATTCCAGAAGTAGTGAGGAGGCTTTTTTGGAGGCCTAGGCTTTTGCAAAAAGCTTTCTAGA
GGTACCACCGGAGCTTACCATGACCGAGTACAAGCCCACGGTGCGCCTCGCCACCCGCGACGACGTCCCC
AGGGCCGTACGCACCCTCGCCGCCGCGTTCGCCGACTACCCCGCCACGCGCCACACCGTCGATCCGGACC
GCCACATCGAGCGGGTCACCGAGCTGCAAGAACTCTTCCTCACGCGCGTCGGGCTCGACATCGGCAAGGT
GTGGGTCGCGGACGACGGCGCCGCCGTGGCGGTCTGGACCACGCCGGAGAGCGTCGAAGCGGGGGCGGTG
TTCGCCGAGATCGGCCCGCGCATGGCCGAGTTGAGCGGTTCCCGGCTGGCCGCGCAGCAACAGATGGAAG
GCCTCCTGGCGCCGCACCGGCCCAAGGAGCCCGCGTGGTTCCTGGCCACCGTCGGCGTCTCGCCCGACCA
CCAGGGCAAGGGTCTGGGCAGCGCCGTCGTGCTCCCCGGAGTGGAGGCGGCCGAGCGCGCCGGGGTGCCC
GCCTTCCTGGAGACCTCCGCGCCCCGCAACCTCCCCTTCTACGAGCGGCTCGGCTTCACCGTCACCGCCG
ACGTCGAGGTGCCCGAAGGACCGCGCACCTGGTGCATGACCCGCAAGCCCGGTGCCAGTTAACGAATTCT
AGATCTTGAGACAAATGGCAGTATTCATCCACAATTTTAAAAGAAAAGGGGGGATTGGGGGGTACAGTGC
AGGGGAAAGAATAGTAGACATAATAGCAACAGACATACAAACTAAAGAATTACAAAAACAAATTACAAAA
ATTCAAAATTTTCGGGTTTATTACAGGGACAGCAGAGATCCACTTTGGCGCCGGCTCGAGGCCTGCAGGT
GCAAAGATGGATAAAGTTTTAAACAGAGAGGAATCTTTGCAGCTAATGGACCTTCTAGGTCTTGAAAGGA
GTGGGAATT
Features (pLannotate 1.2.2; 31 found; start..end, strand, type, name):
      1..1179    +  promoter       EF-1α promoter: strong constitutive promoter for human elongation factor EF-1α
   1196..1453    +  CDS            MLLT10 (fragment): AF10_HUMAN - Also known as AF10 From Homo sapiens (Human).
   1748..1801    +  promoter       U6 promoter (fragment): RNA polymerase III promoter for human U6 snRNA
   1843..2431    +  misc_feature   WPRE: woodchuck hepatitis virus posttranscriptional regulatory element
   2482..2501    +  misc_feature   cPPT/CTS (fragment): central polypurine tract and central termination sequence of HIV-1
   2503..2736    +  LTR            3' LTR (ΔU3): self-inactivating 3' long terminal repeat (LTR) from HIV-1
   2814..2935    +  polyA_signal   SV40 poly(A) signal: SV40 polyadenylation signal
   2975..3110    +  rep_origin     SV40 ori: SV40 origin of replication
   3131..3149    -  promoter       T7 promoter: promoter for bacteriophage T7 RNA polymerase
   3157..3312    +  CDS            lacZα (fragment): LacZα fragment of β-galactosidase; lacZ fragment
   3317..3745    +  rep_origin     f1 ori (sequence partly withheld): f1 bacteriophage origin of replication; arrow indicates direction of (+) strand synthesis
   3798..3902    +  promoter       AmpR promoter: bla
   3903..4763    +  CDS            AmpR: β-lactamase; bla; confers resistance to ampicillin, carbenicillin, and related antibiotics
   4934..5522    +  rep_origin     ori: high-copy-number ColE1/pMB1/pBR322/pUC origin of replication
   5705..5797    +  CDS            lacI (fragment): lac repressor; lacI; The lac repressor binds to the lac operator to inhibit transcription in E. coli. This inhibition can be relieved by adding lactose or isopropyl-β-D-thiogalactopyranoside (IPTG).
   5810..5831    +  protein_bind   CAP binding site: CAP binding activates transcription in the presence of cAMP. E. coli catabolite activator protein
   5846..5876    +  promoter       lac promoter: promoter for the E. coli lac operon
   5884..5900    +  protein_bind   lac operator: The lac repressor binds to the lac operator to inhibit transcription in E. coli. This inhibition can be relieved by adding lactose or isopropyl-β-D-thiogalactopyranoside (IPTG). lac repressor encoded by lacI
   5945..5963    +  promoter       T3 promoter: promoter for bacteriophage T3 RNA polymerase
   5991..6217    +  promoter       RSV promoter: Rous sarcoma virus enhancer/promoter
   6218..6398    +  LTR            5' LTR (truncated): truncated 5' long terminal repeat (LTR) from HIV-1
   6445..6570    +  misc_feature   HIV-1 Ψ: packaging signal of human immunodeficiency virus type 1
   6554..6917    +  CDS            HIV-1 gag (fragment): gag protein from human immunodeficiency virus 1; gag
   7063..7296    +  misc_feature   RRE: The Rev response element (RRE) of HIV-1 allows for Rev-dependent mRNA export from the nucleus to the cytoplasm.
   7673..7699    +  CDS            Rev (fragment): human immunodeficiency virus 1 (HIV-1) Rev protein; rev; enhances nuclear export of unspliced and incompletely spliced viral mRNAs
   7706..7729    +  promoter       SV40 promoter (fragment): SV40 early promoter
   7730..7801    +  promoter       SV40 promoter (fragment): SV40 enhancer and early promoter
   7825..7960    +  rep_origin     SV40 ori: SV40 origin of replication
   8006..8602    +  CDS            PuroR (fragment): puromycin N-acetyltransferase; pac from Streptomyces; confers resistance to puromycin
   8651..8768    +  misc_feature   cPPT/CTS: central polypurine tract and central termination sequence of HIV-1
   8833..8899    +  CDS            small t antigen (fragment): SV40 (simian virus 40) small t antigen
