[The description below was written by a language model from this plasmid's Addgene catalogue record and pLannotate feature annotations shown in this document.]
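Description:
TFORF2450 is a third-generation, self-inactivating lentiviral expression plasmid built on the pLX_TRC317 backbone, one member of a barcoded human transcription factor ORF collection. It carries a short isoform ORF of human MLLT10 (also known as AF10; catalogued insert 641 bp) under the strong constitutive EF-1α promoter. The annotation software recognises only a 258-nt stretch immediately downstream of the promoter as an MLLT10 fragment, which is consistent with a truncated isoform but does not account for the whole catalogued insert. According to the record, each plasmid in the series carries a unique 24-bp barcode that allows the transcription factor to be identified in pooled screens. The barcode is not annotated in the feature table, so its position is not stated. A WPRE follows the ORF region to enhance transcript stability and expression.

The viral framework consists of an RSV promoter driving a truncated HIV-1 5' LTR, the Ψ packaging signal with a partial gag sequence, the RRE for Rev-dependent nuclear export, a cPPT/CTS element and a ΔU3 3' LTR that inactivates the LTR promoter after integration. Upstream of the EF-1α cassette, an SV40 early promoter/origin drives puromycin N-acetyltransferase, permitting selection of transduced mammalian cells. Outside the LTRs lie an SV40 poly(A) signal, an f1 origin, residual lac and T7/T3 elements, the ampicillin resistance gene and a high-copy pUC-type origin for propagation in E. coli. The depositor notes a risk of recombination in bacteria, as is common for repeat-containing lentiviral plasmids.

The construct is intended for producing lentivirus to overexpress MLLT10, singly or in pooled transcription factor screens such as those probing directed differentiation.
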