Addgene plasmid #142427: TFORF2450
Purpose: Lentiviral vector for overexpressing transcription factor ORFs with unique 24-bp barcodes. Barcodes facilitate identification of transcription factors in pooled screens.
Depositing lab: Feng Zhang. Depositing organization: Broad Institute. Publication: A transcription factor atlas of directed differentiation. Joung J, Ma S, Tay T, Geiger-Schuller KR, Kirchgatterer PC, Verdine VK, Guo B, Arias-Garcia MA, Allen WE, Singh A, Kuksenko O, Abudayyeh OO, Gootenberg JS, Fu Z, Macrae RK, Buenrostro JD, Regev A, Zhang F. Cell. 2023 Jan 5;186(1):209-229.e26. doi: 10.1016/j.cell.2022.11.026. PubMed 36608654.
Backbone
  Vector backbone: pLX_TRC317
  Backbone manufacturer: Broad Institute Genetic Perturbation Platform
  Backbone size w/o insert (bp): 8264
  Vector type: Mammalian Expression, Lentiviral
  Selectable markers: Puromycin
Growth in bacteria
  Bacterial resistance: Ampicillin, 100 μg/mL
  Growth temperature: 37°C
  Growth strain: NEB Stable
  Copy number: High Copy
Gene/Insert
  Gene/Insert name: MLLT10
  Species: H. sapiens (human)
  Insert size (bp): 641
  Entrez Gene: MLLT10 (a.k.a. AF10)
  Promoter: EF1a
  Cloning method: Unknown
  Sequencing primers: 5′ GGGTGGAGACTGAAGTTAGGCCAG; 3′ CACATAGCGTAAAAGGAGCAACATAG
Terms and licenses: Academic/Nonprofit Terms; Industry Terms: Not Available to Industry
Depositor comments: NM_001324296,NM_001195628,NM_001195630,ENST00000377100 . The transcription factor ORF portion of this plasmid was synthesized by Genewiz. Please test multiple small colonies in case of plasmid recombination. To make this collection available in a timely manner, a portion of this collection was not fully sequenced by Addgene. If an Addgene verified full plasmid sequence is not available, please contact us prior to placing an order to request the full sequence.
How to cite: TFORF2450 was a gift from Feng Zhang (Addgene plasmid # 142427 ; http://n2t.net/addgene:142427 ; RRID:Addgene_142427)
