>Addgene plasmid #142427 | TFORF2450 | depositor partial sequence | sequence record 279419 | Insert
ACCGCCACCATGGTCTCTAGCGACCGGCCCGTGTCACTGGAGGACGAGGTCTCCCATAGTATGAAGGAGA
TGATTGGAGGCTGTTGCGTTTGCTCAGACGAGAGAGGCTGGGCCGAGAACCCGCTGGTTTATTGCGACGG
GCACGGCTGCAGCGTCGCGGTGCATCAAGCTTGCTATGGCATTGTTCAAGTACCCACTGGACCGTGGTTT
TGCAGGAAATGTGAATCTCAGGAGAGAGCAGCCAGAGTGATGGTATGCAATTCCTGTTGGTTAGCCTCAT
CTGAAAACGTCACTCCTGGATACATAGAACATCACTGCGCATGTGCATCTCCCCACCCCCGATGCCTGGT
GTCTAACGTTCCTCCAGTTTCTGGTGCTCTGATGCATTGCTTTTGGGCTTGTCTTACTACAGCAGCTTTC
TTCGGTCCTCAGTCATTTACCACTTGTCATATGTCCTTTCTAGTTTCCAGGGATATTCTTTTTTATATTT
ATGGCTTTATGCCATTTATCTCAGTTGTCATTTGGCGTTTCAAGAAGGAGAGGTGGTAGTAATGAACTAG
TCCGTAACTTGAAAGTATTTCGATTTCTTGGCTTTATATATCTTGTGGAAAGGACGAAAAGTGAACCTTT
CCGAATGGATA
