>Addgene plasmid #142427 | TFORF2450 | depositor partial sequence | sequence record 279420 | Barcode
AAAGTGAACCTTTCCGAATGGATA
